>Addgene plasmid #236864 | NanoLuc-NRAS-CRAF(RBD)-HaloTag BiBRET Vector | addgene full sequence | sequence record 486651 | Addgene NGS Result
AAAGCGCCACGCTTCCCGAAGGGAGAAAGGCGGACAGGTATCCGGTAAGCGGCAGGGTCGGAACAGGAGA
GCGCACGAGGGAGCTTCCAGGGGGAAACGCCTGGTATCTTTATAGTCCTGTCGGGTTTCGCCACCTCTGA
CTTGAGCGTCGATTTTTGTGATGCTCGTCAGGGGGGCGGAGCCTATGGAAAAACGCCAGCAACGCGGCCT
TTTTACGGTTCCTGGCCTTTTGCTGGCCTTTTGCTCACATGTTCTTTCCTGCGTTATCCCCTGATTCTGT
GGATAACCGTATTACCGCCTTTGAGTGAGCTGATACCGGTTGGGCGTCGCTTGGTCGGTCATTTCGAATC
AGAAGAACTCGTCAAGAAGGCGATAGAAGGCGATGCGCTGCGAATCGGGAGCGGCGATACCGTAAAGCAC
GAGGAAGCGGTCAGCCCATTCGCCGCCAAGCTCTTCAGCAATATCACGGGTAGCCAACGCTATGTCCTGA
TAGCGGTCCGCCACACCCAGCCGGCCACAGTCGATGAATCCAGAAAAGCGGCCATTTTCCACCATGATAT
TCGGCAAGCAGGCATCGCCATGGGTCACGACGAGATCCTCGCCGTCGGGCATGCGCGCCTTGAGCCTGGC
GAACAGTTCGGCTGGCGCGAGCCCCTGATGCTCTTCGTCCAGATCATCCTGATCGACAAGACCGGCTTCC
ATCCGAGTACGTGCTCGCTCGATGCGATGTTTCGCTTGGTGGTCGAATGGGCAGGTAGCCGGATCAAGCG
TATGCAGCCGCCGCATTGCATCAGCCATGATGGATACTTTCTCGGCAGGAGCAAGGTGAGATGACAGGAG
ATCCTGCCCCGGCACTTCGCCCAATAGCAGCCAGTCCCTTCCCGCTTCAGTGACAACGTCGAGCACAGCT
GCGCAAGGAACGCCCGTCGTGGCCAGCCACGATAGCCGCGCTGCCTCGTCCTGCAGTTCATTCAGGGCAC
CGGACAGGTCGGTCTTGACAAAAAGAACCGGGCGCCCCTGCGCTGACAGCCGGAACACGGCGGCATCAGA
GCAGCCGATTGTCTGTTGTGCCCAGTCATAGCCGAATAGCCTCTCCACCCAAGCGGCCGGAGAACCTGCG
TGCAATCCATCTTGTTCAATCATGATCTGCCTCCTGGGTTTAGTTCCTCACCTTGTCGTATTATACTATG
CCGATATACTATGCCGATGATTAATTGTCAACAGTGGATCCATAACTTCGTATAATGTATGCTATACGAA
GTTATATTAGAATTCTTAATTAAGATTTTACCACATTTGTAGAGGTTTTACTTGCTTAAAAAAACCTCCC
ACATCTCCCCCTGAACCTGAAACATAAAATGAATGCAATTGTTGTTGTTAACTTGTTTATTGCAGCTTAT
AATGGTTACAAATAAAGCAATAGCATCACAAATTTCACAAATAAAGCATTTTTTTCACTGCCGACGTCTT
AATTAACGCGTCTTGCGCAGCACCATGGCCTGAAATAACCTCTGAAAGAGGAACTTGGTTAGGTACCTTC
TGAGGCGGAAAGAACCAGCTGTGGAATGTGTGTCAGTTAGGGTGTGGAAAGTCCCCAGGCTCCCCAGCAG
GCAGAAGTATGCAAAGCATGCATCTCAATTAGTCAGCAACCAGGTGTGGAAAGTCCCCAGGCTCCCCAGC
AGGCAGAAGTATGCAAAGCATGCATCTCAATTAGTCAGCAACCATAGTCCCGCCCCTAACTCCGCCCATC
CCGCCCCTAACTCCGCCCAGTTCCGCCCATTCTCCGCCCCATGGCTGACTAATTTTTTTTATTTATGCAG
AGGCCGAGGCCGCCTCGGCCTCTGAGCTATTCCAGAAGTAGTGAGGAGGCTTTTTTGGAGGCCTAGGCTT
TTGCAAAAAGCTCGATTCTTCTGACACTAGCGCCACCATGGCCAAGCCTTTGTCTCAAGAAGAATCCACC
CTCATTGAAAGAGCAACGGCTACAATCAACAGCATCCCCATCTCTGAAGACTACAGCGTCGCCAGCGCAG
CTCTCTCTAGCGACGGCCGCATCTTCACTGGTGTCAATGTATATCATTTTACTGGGGGACCTTGTGCAGA
ACTCGTGGTGCTGGGCACTGCTGCTGCTGCGGCAGCTGGCAACCTGACTTGTATCGTCGCGATCGGAAAT
GAGAACAGGGGCATCTTGAGCCCCTGCGGACGGTGCCGACAGGTGCTTCTCGATCTGCATCCTGGGATCA
AAGCCATAGTGAAGGACAGTGATGGACAGCCGACGGCAGTTGGGATTCGTGAATTGCTGCCCTCTGGTTA
TGTGTGGGAGGGCTAAACTCTAGCCATCACGATGGCCGCAATAAAATATCTTTATTTTCATTACATCTGT
GTGTTGGTTTTTTGTGTGACGATTCCGGACTATAAAAGGATCTAGGTGAAGATCCTTTTTGATAATCTCA
TGACCAAAATCCCTTAACGTGAGTTTTCGTTCCACTGAGCGTCAGACCCCGTAGAAAAGATCAAAGGATC
TTCTTGAAATCCTTTTTTTCTGCGCGTAATCTGCTGCTTGCAAACAAAAAAACCACCGCTACCAGCGGTG
GTTTGTTTGCCGGATCAAGAGCTACCAACTCTTTTTCCGAAGGTAACTGGCTTCAGCAGAGCGCAGATAC
CAAATACTGTCCTTCTAGTGTAGCCGTAGTTAGGCCACCACTTCAAGAACTCTGTAGCACCGCCTACATA
CCTCGCTCTGCTAATCCTGTTACCAGTGGCTGCTGCCAGTGGCGATAAGTCGTGTCTTACCGGGTTGGAC
TCAAGACGATAGTTACCGGATAAGGCGCAGCGGTCGGGCTGAACGGGGGGTTCGTGCACACAGCCCAGCT
TGGAGCGAACGACCTACACCGAACTGAGATACCTACAGCGTGAGCTATGAG
Features (pLannotate 1.2.2; 9 found; start..end, strand, type, name):
    352..1143    -  CDS            neo: KKA2_KLEPN - Also known as kan, nptII. Experimental evidence at protein level: Swiss-Prot protein existence level 1. Resistance to kanamycin, neomycin, paromomycin, ribostamycin, butirosin and gentamicin B. From Klebsiella pneumoniae.
   1175..1222    -  promoter       EM7 promoter: synthetic bacterial promoter&nbsp
   1232..1265    -  protein_bind   loxP: Cre-mediated recombination occurs in the 8-bp core sequence (GCATACAT). Cre recombinase
   1289..1357    +  CDS            large T antigen (fragment): large T antigen from SV40 (simian virus 40)
   1380..1461    +  polyA_signal   SV40 poly(A) signal: SV40 polyadenylation signal
   1540..1897    +  promoter       SV40 promoter: SV40 enhancer and early promoter
   1928..2326    +  CDS            BSD: blasticidin S deaminase; Aspergillus terreus BSD; confers resistance to blasticidin
   2350..2398    +  polyA_signal   poly(A) signal: synthetic polyadenylation signal
   2524..191     +  rep_origin     ori (across the origin): high-copy-number ColE1/pMB1/pBR322/pUC origin of replication
