>Addgene plasmid #236864 | NanoLuc-NRAS-CRAF(RBD)-HaloTag BiBRET Vector | analyzer sequence | sequence record 470804
GGCATGCAAGCTGATTTGGCTGCTGCCACCGCTGAGCAAGGCCGCTTCGAGCAGACATGATAAGATACAT
TGATGAGTTTGGACAAACCACAACTAGAATGCAGTGAAAAAAATGCTTTATTTGTGAAATTTGTGATGCT
ATTGCTTTATTTGTAACCATTATAAGCTGCAATAAACAAGTTAACAACAACAATTGCATTCATTTTATGT
TTCAGGTTCAGGGGGAGATGTGGGAGGTTTTTTTAAGCAAGTAAAACCTCTACAAATGTGGTAAAATCTT
AATTAAGAATTCTAATATAACTTCGTATAGCATACATTATACGAAGTTATGGATCCACTGTTGACAATTA
ATCATCGGCATAGTATATCGGCATAGTATAATACGACAAGGTGAGGAACTAAACCCAGGAGGCAGATCAT
GATTGAACAAGATGGATTGCACGCAGGTTCTCCGGCCGCTTGGGTGGAGAGGCTATTCGGCTATGACTGG
GCACAACAGACAATCGGCTGCTCTGATGCCGCCGTGTTCCGGCTGTCAGCGCAGGGGCGCCCGGTTCTTT
TTGTCAAGACCGACCTGTCCGGTGCCCTGAATGAACTGCAGGACGAGGCAGCGCGGCTATCGTGGCTGGC
CACGACGGGCGTTCCTTGCGCAGCTGTGCTCGACGTTGTCACTGAAGCGGGAAGGGACTGGCTGCTATTG
GGCGAAGTGCCGGGGCAGGATCTCCTGTCATCTCACCTTGCTCCTGCCGAGAAAGTATCCATCATGGCTG
ATGCAATGCGGCGGCTGCATACGCTTGATCCGGCTACCTGCCCATTCGACCACCAAGCGAAACATCGCAT
CGAGCGAGCACGTACTCGGATGGAAGCCGGTCTTGTCGATCAGGATGATCTGGACGAAGAGCATCAGGGG
CTCGCGCCAGCCGAACTGTTCGCCAGGCTCAAGGCGCGCATGCCCGACGGCGAGGATCTCGTCGTGACCC
ATGGCGATGCCTGCTTGCCGAATATCATGGTGGAAAATGGCCGCTTTTCTGGATTCATCGACTGTGGCCG
GCTGGGTGTGGCGGACCGCTATCAGGACATAGCGTTGGCTACCCGTGATATTGCTGAAGAGCTTGGCGGC
GAATGGGCTGACCGCTTCCTCGTGCTTTACGGTATCGCCGCTCCCGATTCGCAGCGCATCGCCTTCTATC
GCCTTCTTGACGAGTTCTTCTGATTCGAAATGACCGACCAAGCGACGCCCAACCGGTATCAGCTCACTCA
AAGGCGGTAATACGGTTATCCACAGAATCAGGGGATAACGCAGGAAAGAACATGTGAGCAAAAGGCCAGC
AAAAGGCCAGGAACCGTAAAAAGGCCGCGTTGCTGGCGTTTTTCCATAGGCTCCGCCCCCCTGACGAGCA
TCACAAAAATCGACGCTCAAGTCAGAGGTGGCGAAACCCGACAGGACTATAAAGATACCAGGCGTTTCCC
CCTGGAAGCTCCCTCGTGCGCTCTCCTGTTCCGACCCTGCCGCTTACCGGATACCTGTCCGCCTTTCTCC
CTTCGGGAAGCGTGGCGCTTTCTCATAGCTCACGCTGTAGGTATCTCAGTTCGGTGTAGGTCGTTCGCTC
CAAGCTGGGCTGTGTGCACGAACCCCCCGTTCAGCCCGACCGCTGCGCCTTATCCGGTAACTATCGTCTT
GAGTCCAACCCGGTAAGACACGACTTATCGCCACTGGCAGCAGCCACTGGTAACAGGATTAGCAGAGCGA
GGTATGTAGGCGGTGCTACAGAGTTCTTGAAGTGGTGGCCTAACTACGGCTACACTAGAAGGACAGTATT
TGGTATCTGCGCTCTGCTGAAGCCAGTTACCTTCGGAAAAAGAGTTGGTAGCTCTTGATCCGGCAAACAA
ACCACCGCTGGTAGCGGTGGTTTTTTTGTTTGCAAGCAGCAGATTACGCGCAGAAAAAAAGGATTTCAAG
AAGATCCTTTGATCTTTTCTACGGGGTCTGACGCTCAGTGGAACGAAAACTCACGTTAAGGGATTTTGGT
CATGAGATTATCAAAAAGGATCTTCACCTAGATCCTTTTATAGTCCGGAATCGTCACACAAAAAACCAAC
ACACAGATGTAATGAAAATAAAGATATTTTATTGCGGCCATCGTGATGGCTAGAGTTTAGCCCTCCCACA
CATAACCAGAGGGCAGCAATTCACGAATCCCAACTGCCGTCGGCTGTCCATCACTGTCCTTCACTATGGC
TTTGATCCCAGGATGCAGATCGAGAAGCACCTGTCGGCACCGTCCGCAGGGGCTCAAGATGCCCCTGTTC
TCATTTCCGATCGCGACGATACAAGTCAGGTTGCCAGCTGCCGCAGCAGCAGCAGTGCCCAGCACCACGA
GTTCTGCACAAGGTCCCCCAGTAAAATGATATACATTGACACCAGTGAAGATGCGGCCGTCGCTAGAGAG
AGCTGCGCTGGCGACGCTGTAGTCTTCAGAGATGGGGATGCTGTTGATTGTAGCCGTTGCTCTTTCAATG
AGGGTGGATTCTTCTTGAGACAAAGGCTTGGCCATGGTGGCGCTAGTGTCAGAAGAATCGAGCTTTTTGC
AAAAGCCTAGGCCTCCAAAAAAGCCTCCTCACTACTTCTGGAATAGCTCAGAGGCCGAGGCGGCCTCGGC
CTCTGCATAAATAAAAAAAATTAGTCAGCCATGGGGCGGAGAATGGGCGGAACTGGGCGGAGTTAGGGGC
GGGATGGGCGGAGTTAGGGGCGGGACTATGGTTGCTGACTAATTGAGATGCATGCTTTGCATACTTCTGC
CTGCTGGGGAGCCTGGGGACTTTCCACACCTGGTTGCTGACTAATTGAGATGCATGCTTTGCATACTTCT
GCCTGCTGGGGAGCCTGGGGACTTTCCACACCCTAACTGACACACATTCCACAGCTGGTTCTTTCCGCCT
CAGAAGGTACCTAACCAAGTTCCTCTTTCAGAGGTTATTTCAGGCCATGGTGCTGCGCAAGACGCGTTAA
TTAAGACGTCGGCAGTGAAAAAAATGCTTTATTTGTGAAATTTGTGATGCTATTGCTTTATTTGTAACCA
TTATAAGCTGCAATAAACAAGTTAACAACAACAATTGCATTCATTTTATGTTTCAGGTTCAGGGGGAGGT
GTGGGAGGTTTTTTAAAGCAAGTAAAACCTCTACAAATGTGGTATGGCTGATTATGATCCGCGGCCGCAA
TACGTCGACGTTATCAGCTGACTTCGTACGAGAGCCTAGGTGTTTCTAGAGGATCCCCGGGTACCGAGCC
CGAATTCGTTTAAACTCAGGAGAGCACACACTTGCAGCTCATGCAGCCGGGGCCACTCTCATCAGGAGGG
TTCAGCTTCCGCAGCTT
[498 nt withheld, positions 3378-3875]
GGCGATCGCGCCGCTCGAGCCCGCCAGAATGCGTTCGCACAGCCGCCAGCCGGTCACTCCGTTGATGGTT
ACTCGGAACAGCAGGGAGCCGTCGGGGTTGATCAGGCGCTCGTCGATAATTTTGTTGCCGTTCCACAGGG
TCCCTGTTACAGTGATCTTTTTGCCGTCGAACACGGCGATGCCTTCATACGGCCGTCCGAAATAGTCGAT
CATGTTCGGCGTAACCCCGTCGATTACCAGTGTGCCATAGTGCAGGATCACCTTAAAGTGATGATCATCC
ACAGGGTACACCACCTTAAAAATTTTTTCGATCTGGCCCATTTGGTCGCCGCTCAGACCTTCATACGGGA
TGATGACATGGATGTCGATCTTCAGCCCATTTTCACCGCTCAGGACAATCCTTTGGATCGGAGTTACGGA
CACCCCGAGATTCTGAAACAAACTGGACACACCTCCCTGTTCAAGGACTTGGTCCAGGTTGTAGCCGGCT
GTCTGTCGCCAGTCCCCAACGAAATCTTCGAGTGTGAAGACCATGGTGAGCGCTAGCTGCAAAAAGAACA
AGTAGCTTGTATTCTATAGTGTCACCTAAATGGGCGATCTGACGGTTCACTAAACCAGCTCTGCTTATAT
AGGCCTCCCTGGCGCGCCACTAGTTATTAATAGTAATCAATTACGGGGTCATTAGTTCATAGCCCATATA
TGGAGTTCCGCGTTACATAACTTACGGTAAATGGCCCGCCTGGCTGACCGCCCAACGACCCCCGCCCATT
GACGTCAATAATGACGTATGTTCCCATAGTAACGCCAATAGGGACTTTCCATTGACGTCAATGGGTGGAG
TATTTACGGTAAACTGCCCACTTGGCAGTACATCAAGTGTATCATATGCCAAGTCCGCCCCCTATTGACG
TCAATGACGGTAAATGGCCCGCCTGGCATTATGCCCAGTACATGACCTTACGGGACTTTCCTACTTGGCA
GTACATCTACGTATTAGTCATCGCTATTACCATGGTGATGCGGTTTTGGCAGTACACCAATGGGCGTGGA
TAGCGGTTTGACTCACGGGGATTTCCAAGTCTCCACCCCATTGACGTCAATGGGAGTTTGTTTTGGCACC
AAAATCAACGGGACTTTCCAAAATGTCGTAATAACCCCGCCCCGTTGACGCAAATGGGCGGTAGGCGTGT
ACGGTGGGAGGTCTATATAAGCAGAGCTGGTTTAGTGAACCGTCAGATCACTAGAAGCTTTATTGCGGTA
GTTTATCACAGTTAAATTGCTAACGCAGTCAGTGCTTCTGACACAACAGTCTCGAACTTAAGCTGCAGAA
GTTGGTCGTGAGGCACTGGGCAGGTAAGTATCAAGGTTACAAGACAGGTTTAAGGAGACCAATAGAAACT
GGGCTTGTCGAGACAGAGAAGACTCTTGCGTTTCTGATAGGCACCTATTGGTCTTACTGACATCCACTTT
GCCTTTCTCTCCACAGGTGTCCACTCCCAGTTCAATTACAGCTCTTAAGGCTAGAGTATTAATACGACTC
ACTATAGGGCTAGCGATCGCCATGCCTTCTAAGACAAGCAACACTATCCGTGTTTTCTTGCCGAACAAGC
AAAGAACAGTGGTCAATGTGCGAAATGGAATGAGCTTGCATGACTGCCTTATGAAAGCACTCAAGGTGAG
GGGCCTGCAACCAGAGTGCTGTGCAGTGTTCAGACTTCTCCACGAACACAAAGGTAAAAAAGCACGCTTA
GATTGGAATACTGATGCTGCGTCTTTGATTGGAGAAGAACTTCAAGTAGATTTCCTGGATCATGTTTCTC
TCGAGCCAACCACTGAGGATCTGTACTTTCAGAGCGATAACGATGGATCCGAAATCGGTACTGGCTTTCC
ATTCGACCCCCATTATGTGGAAGTCCTGGGCGAGCGCATGCACTACGTCGATGTTGGTCCGCGCGATGGC
ACCCCTGTGCTGTTCCTGCACGGTAACCCGACCTCCTCCTACGTGTGGCGCAACATCATCCCGCATGTTG
CACCGACCCATCGCTGCATTGCTCCAGACCTGATCGGTATGGGCAAATCCGACAAACCAGACCTGGGTTA
TTTCTTCGACGACCACGTCCGCTTCATGGATGCCTTCATCGAAGCCCTGGGTCTGGAAGAGGTCGTCCTG
GTCATTCACGACTGGGGCTCCGCTCTGGGTTTCCACTGGGCCAAGCGCAATCCAGAGCGCGTCAAAGGTA
TTGCATTTATGGAGTTCATCCGCCCTATCCCGACCTGGGACGAATGGCCAGAATTTGCCCGCGAGACCTT
CCAGGCCTTCCGCACCACCGACGTCGGCCGCAAGCTGATCATCGATCAGAACGTTTTTATCGAGGGTACG
CTGCCGATGGGTGTCGTCCGCCCGCTGACTGAAGTCGAGATGGACCATTACCGCGAGCCGTTCCTGAATC
CTGTTGACCGCGAGCCACTGTGGCGCTTCCCAAACGAGCTGCCAATCGCCGGTGAGCCAGCGAACATCGT
CGCGCTGGTCGAAGAATACATGGACTGGCTGCACCAGTCCCCTGTCCCGAAGCTGCTGTTCTGGGGCACC
CCAGGCGTTCTGATCCCACCGGCCGAAGCCGCTCGCCTGGCCAAAAGCCTGCCTAACTGCAAGGCTGTGG
ACATCGGCCCGGGTCTGAATCTGCTGCAAGAAGACAACCCGGACCTGATCGGCAGCGAGATCGCGCGCTG
GCTGTCTACTCTGGAGATTTCCGGTTAATAGAATTCTAGAGTCGACCTGCA
Features (pLannotate 1.2.2; 24 found; start..end, strand, type, name):
     61..182     -  polyA_signal   SV40 poly(A) signal: SV40 polyadenylation signal
    205..273     -  CDS            large T antigen (fragment): large T antigen from SV40 (simian virus 40)
    297..330     +  protein_bind   loxP: Cre-mediated recombination occurs in the 8-bp core sequence (GCATACAT). Cre recombinase
    340..387     +  promoter       EM7 promoter: synthetic bacterial promoter&nbsp
    419..1210    +  CDS            neo: KKA2_KLEPN - Also known as kan, nptII. Experimental evidence at protein level: Swiss-Prot protein existence level 1. Resistance to kanamycin, neomycin, paromomycin, ribostamycin, butirosin and gentamicin B. From Klebsiella pneumoniae.
   1371..1959    -  rep_origin     ori: high-copy-number ColE1/pMB1/pBR322/pUC origin of replication
   2085..2133    -  polyA_signal   poly(A) signal: synthetic polyadenylation signal
   2157..2555    -  CDS            BSD: blasticidin S deaminase; Aspergillus terreus BSD; confers resistance to blasticidin
   2586..2943    -  promoter       SV40 promoter: SV40 enhancer and early promoter
   3022..3103    -  polyA_signal   SV40 poly(A) signal: SV40 polyadenylation signal
   3126..3209    -  CDS            large T antigen (fragment): large T antigen from SV40 (simian virus 40)
   3265..3297    -  misc_feature   MCS (fragment): pUC18/19 multiple cloning site
   3306..3875    -  CDS            H-Ras (sequence partly withheld): human small GTPase proto-oncoprotein
   3897..4409    -  CDS            Nluc: NanoLuc® luciferase human codon-optimized
   4448..4466    -  promoter       SP6 promoter: promoter for bacteriophage SP6 RNA polymerase
   4492..4514    -  promoter       minimal CMV promoter (fragment): human cytomegalovirus (CMV) immediate early promoter
   4524..4889    +  enhancer       CMV enhancer: human cytomegalovirus immediate early enhancer
   4891..5090    +  promoter       CMV promoter: human cytomegalovirus (CMV) immediate early promoter
   5229..5361    +  intron         chimeric intron: chimera between introns from human β-globin and immunoglobulin heavy chain genes
   5405..5423    +  promoter       T7 promoter: promoter for bacteriophage T7 RNA polymerase
   5440..5697    +  CDS            RAF1 (fragment): RAF1_HUMAN - Also known as RAF. Experimental evidence at protein level: Swiss-Prot protein existence level 1. Serine/threonine-protein kinase that acts as a regulatory link between the membrane-associated Ras GTPases and the MAPK/ERK cascade, and this critical regulatory link functions as a switch determining cell fate decisions including proliferation, differentiation, apoptosis, survival and oncogenic transformation. RAF1 activation initiates a mitogen-activated protein kinase (MAPK) cascade that comprises a sequential phosphorylation of the dual-specific MAPK kinases (MAP2K1/MEK1 and MAP2K2
   5710..5730    +  CDS            TEV site: tobacco etch virus (TEV) protease recognition and cleavage site
   5746..6629    +  CDS            HaloTag® (fragment): modified bacterial dehalogenase that forms covalent bonds with chloroalkane derivatives
   6640..12      +  misc_feature   MCS (fragment) (across the origin): pUC18/19 multiple cloning site
