>Addgene plasmid #236864 | NanoLuc-NRAS-CRAF(RBD)-HaloTag BiBRET Vector Sequencing Result | analyzer sequence | sequence record 472947
GGCATGCAAGCTGATTTGGCTGCTGCCACCGCTGAGCAAGGCCGCTTCGAGCAGACATGATAAGATACAT
TGATGAGTTTGGACAAACCACAACTAGAATGCAGTGAAAAAAATGCTTTATTTGTGAAATTTGTGATGCT
ATTGCTTTATTTGTAACCATTATAAGCTGCAATAAACAAGTTAACAACAACAATTGCATTCATTTTATGT
TTCAGGTTCAGGGGGAGATGTGGGAGGTTTTTTTAAGCAAGTAAAACCTCTACAAATGTGGTAAAATCTT
AATTAAGAATTCTAATATAACTTCGTATAGCATACATTATACGAAGTTATGGATCCACTGTTGACAATTA
ATCATCGGCATAGTATATCGGCATAGTATAATACGACAAGGTGAGGAACTAAACCCAGGAGGCAGATCAT
GATTGAACAAGATGGATTGCACGCAGGTTCTCCGGCCGCTTGGGTGGAGAGGCTATTCGGCTATGACTGG
GCACAACAGACAATCGGCTGCTCTGATGCCGCCGTGTTCCGGCTGTCAGCGCAGGGGCGCCCGGTTCTTT
TTGTCAAGACCGACCTGTCCGGTGCCCTGAATGAACTGCAGGACGAGGCAGCGCGGCTATCGTGGCTGGC
CACGACGGGCGTTCCTTGCGCAGCTGTGCTCGACGTTGTCACTGAAGCGGGAAGGGACTGGCTGCTATTG
GGCGAAGTGCCGGGGCAGGATCTCCTGTCATCTCACCTTGCTCCTGCCGAGAAAGTATCCATCATGGCTG
ATGCAATGCGGCGGCTGCATACGCTTGATCCGGCTACCTGCCCATTCGACCACCAAGCGAAACATCGCAT
CGAGCGAGCACGTACTCGGATGGAAGCCGGTCTTGTCGATCAGGATGATCTGGACGAAGAGCATCAGGGG
CTCGCGCCAGCCGAACTGTTCGCCAGGCTCAAGGCGCGCATGCCCGACGGCGAGGATCTCGTCGTGACCC
ATGGCGATGCCTGCTTGCCGAATATCATGGTGGAAAATGGCCGCTTTTCTGGATTCATCGACTGTGGCCG
GCTGGGTGTGGCGGACCGCTATCAGGACATAGCGTTGGCTACCCGTGATATTGCTGAAGAGCTTGGCGGC
GAATGGGCTGACCGCTTCCTCGTGCTTTACGGTATCGCCGCTCCCGATTCGCAGCGCATCGCCTTCTATC
GCCTTCTTGACGAGTTCTTCTGATTCGAAATGACCGACCAAGCGACGCCCAACCGGTATCAGCTCACTCA
AAGGCGGTAATACGGTTATCCACAGAATCAGGGGATAACGCAGGAAAGAACATGTGAGCAAAAGGCCAGC
AAAAGGCCAGGAACCGTAAAAAGGCCGCGTTGCTGGCGTTTTTCCATAGGCTCCGCCCCCCTGACGAGCA
TCACAAAAATCGACGCTCAAGTCAGAGGTGGCGAAACCCGACAGGACTATAAAGATACCAGGCGTTTCCC
CCTGGAAGCTCCCTCGTGCGCTCTCCTGTTCCGACCCTGCCGCTTACCGGATACCTGTCCGCCTTTCTCC
CTTCGGGAAGCGTGGCGCTTTCTCATAGCTCACGCTGTAGGTATCTCAGTTCGGTGTAGGTCGTTCGCTC
CAAGCTGGGCTGTGTGCACGAACCCCCCGTTCAGCCCGACCGCTGCGCCTTATCCGGTAACTATCGTCTT
GAGTCCAACCCGGTAAGACACGACTTATCGCCACTGGCAGCAGCCACTGGTAACAGGATTAGCAGAGCGA
GGTATGTAGGCGGTGCTACAGAGTTCTTGAAGTGGTGGCCTAACTACGGCTACACTAGAAGGACAGTATT
TGGTATCTGCGCTCTGCTGAAGCCAGTTACCTTCGGAAAAAGAGTTGGTAGCTCTTGATCCGGCAAACAA
ACCACCGCTGGTAGCGGTGGTTTTTTTGTTTGCAAGCAGCAGATTACGCGCAGAAAAAAAGGATTTCAAG
AAGATCCTTTGATCTTTTCTACGGGGTCTGACGCTCAGTGGAACGAAAACTCACGTTAAGGGATTTTGGT
CATGAGATTATCAAAAAGGATCTTCACCTAGATCCTTTTATAGTCCGGAATCGTCACACAAAAAACCAAC
ACACAGATGTAATGAAAATAAAGATATTTTATTGCGGCCATCGTGATGGCTAGAGTTTAGCCCTCCCACA
CATAACCAGAGGGCAGCAATTCACGAATCCCAACTGCCGTCGGCTGTCCATCACTGTCCTTCACTATGGC
TTTGATCCCAGGATGCAGATCGAGAAGCACCTGTCGGCACCGTCCGCAGGGGCTCAAGATGCCCCTGTTC
TCATTTCCGATCGCGACGATACAAGTCAGGTTGCCAGCTGCCGCAGCAGCAGCAGTGCCCAGCACCACGA
GTTCTGCACAAGGTCCCCCAGTAAAATGATATACATTGACACCAGTGAAGATGCGGCCGTCGCTAGAGAG
AGCTGCGCTGGCGACGCTGTAGTCTTCAGAGATGGGGATGCTGTTGATTGTAGCCGTTGCTCTTTCAATG
AGGGTGGATTCTTCTTGAGACAAAGGCTTGGCCATGGTGGCGCTAGTGTCAGAAGAATCGAGCTTTTTGC
AAAAGCCTAGGCCTCCAAAAAAGCCTCCTCACTACTTCTGGAATAGCTCAGAGGCCGAGGCGGCCTCGGC
CTCTGCATAAATAAAAAAAATTAGTCAGCCATGGGGCGGAGAATGGGCGGAACTGGGCGGAGTTAGGGGC
GGGATGGGCGGAGTTAGGGGCGGGACTATGGTTGCTGACTAATTGAGATGCATGCTTTGCATACTTCTGC
CTGCTGGGGAGCCTGGGGACTTTCCACACCTGGTTGCTGACTAATTGAGATGCATGCTTTGCATACTTCT
GCCTGCTGGGGAGCCTGGGGACTTTCCACACCCTAACTGACACACATTCCACAGCTGGTTCTTTCCGCCT
CAGAAGGTACCTAACCAAGTTCCTCTTTCAGAGGTTATTTCAGGCCATGGTGCTGCGCAAGACGCGTTAA
TTAAGACGTCGGCAGTGAAAAAAATGCTTTATTTGTGAAATTTGTGATGCTATTGCTTTATTTGTAACCA
TTATAAGCTGCAATAAACAAGTTAACAACAACAATTGCATTCATTTTATGTTTCAGGTTCAGGGGGAGGT
GTGGGAGGTTTTTTAAAGCAAGTAAAACCTCTACAAATGTGGTATGGCTGATTATGATCCGCGGCCGCAA
TACGTCGACGTTATCAGCTGACTTCGTACGAGAGCCTAGGTGTTTCTAGAGGATCCCCGGGTACCGAGCC
CGAATTCGTTTAAACTTACATCACCACACATGGCAATCCCATACAACCCTGAGTCCCATCATCACTGCTG
TTGAGTTTTTTCATTCGGTACTGGCGTATTTCTCTTACCAGTGTGTAAAAAGCATCTTCAACACCCTGTC
TGGTCTTGGCTGAGGTTTCAATGAATGGAATCCCGTAACTCTTGGCCAGTTCGTGGGCTTGTTTTGTATC
AACTGTCCTTGTTGGCAAATCACACTTGTTTCCCACTAGCACCATAGGTACATCATCCGAGTCTTTTACT
CGCTTAATCTGCTCCCTGTAGAGGTTAATATCCGCAAATGACTTGCTATTATTGATGGCAAATACACAGA
GGAAGCCTTCGCCTGTCCTCATGTATTGGTCTCTCATGGCACTGTACTCTTCTTGTCCAGCTGTATCCAG
TATGTCCAACAAACAGGTTTCACCATCTATAACCACTTGTTTTCTGTAAGAATCCTCTATGGTGGGATCA
TATTCATCTACAAAGTGGTTCTGGATTAGCTGGATTGTCAGTGCGCTTTTCCCAACACCACCTGCTCCAA
CCACCACCAGTTTGTACTCAGTCATGGCGATCGCGCCGCTCGAGCCCGCCAGAATGCGTTCGCACAGCCG
CCAGCCGGTCACTCCGTTGATGGTTACTCGGAACAGCAGGGAGCCGTCGGGGTTGATCAGGCGCTCGTCG
ATAATTTTGTTGCCGTTCCACAGGGTCCCTGTTACAGTGATCTTTTTGCCGTCGAACACGGCGATGCCTT
CATACGGCCGTCCGAAATAGTCGATCATGTTCGGCGTAACCCCGTCGATTACCAGTGTGCCATAGTGCAG
GATCACCTTAAAGTGATGATCATCCACAGGGTACACCACCTTAAAAATTTTTTCGATCTGGCCCATTTGG
TCGCCGCTCAGACCTTCATACGGGATGATGACATGGATGTCGATCTTCAGCCCATTTTCACCGCTCAGGA
CAATCCTTTGGATCGGAGTTACGGACACCCCGAGATTCTGAAACAAACTGGACACACCTCCCTGTTCAAG
GACTTGGTCCAGGTTGTAGCCGGCTGTCTGTCGCCAGTCCCCAACGAAATCTTCGAGTGTGAAGACCATG
GTGAGCGCTAGCTGCAAAAAGAACAAGTAGCTTGTATTCTATAGTGTCACCTAAATGGGCGATCTGACGG
TTCACTAAACCAGCTCTGCTTATATAGGCCTCCCTGGCGCGCCACTAGTTATTAATAGTAATCAATTACG
GGGTCATTAGTTCATAGCCCATATATGGAGTTCCGCGTTACATAACTTACGGTAAATGGCCCGCCTGGCT
GACCGCCCAACGACCCCCGCCCATTGACGTCAATAATGACGTATGTTCCCATAGTAACGCCAATAGGGAC
TTTCCATTGACGTCAATGGGTGGAGTATTTACGGTAAACTGCCCACTTGGCAGTACATCAAGTGTATCAT
ATGCCAAGTCCGCCCCCTATTGACGTCAATGACGGTAAATGGCCCGCCTGGCATTATGCCCAGTACATGA
CCTTACGGGACTTTCCTACTTGGCAGTACATCTACGTATTAGTCATCGCTATTACCATGGTGATGCGGTT
TTGGCAGTACACCAATGGGCGTGGATAGCGGTTTGACTCACGGGGATTTCCAAGTCTCCACCCCATTGAC
GTCAATGGGAGTTTGTTTTGGCACCAAAATCAACGGGACTTTCCAAAATGTCGTAATAACCCCGCCCCGT
TGACGCAAATGGGCGGTAGGCGTGTACGGTGGGAGGTCTATATAAGCAGAGCTGGTTTAGTGAACCGTCA
GATCACTAGAAGCTTTATTGCGGTAGTTTATCACAGTTAAATTGCTAACGCAGTCAGTGCTTCTGACACA
ACAGTCTCGAACTTAAGCTGCAGAAGTTGGTCGTGAGGCACTGGGCAGGTAAGTATCAAGGTTACAAGAC
AGGTTTAAGGAGACCAATAGAAACTGGGCTTGTCGAGACAGAGAAGACTCTTGCGTTTCTGATAGGCACC
TATTGGTCTTACTGACATCCACTTTGCCTTTCTCTCCACAGGTGTCCACTCCCAGTTCAATTACAGCTCT
TAAGGCTAGAGTATTAATACGACTCACTATAGGGCTAGCGATCGCCATGCCTTCTAAGACAAGCAACACT
ATCCGTGTTTTCTTGCCGAACAAGCAAAGAACAGTGGTCAATGTGCGAAATGGAATGAGCTTGCATGACT
GCCTTATGAAAGCACTCAAGGTGAGGGGCCTGCAACCAGAGTGCTGTGCAGTGTTCAGACTTCTCCACGA
ACACAAAGGTAAAAAAGCACGCTTAGATTGGAATACTGATGCTGCGTCTTTGATTGGAGAAGAACTTCAA
GTAGATTTCCTGGATCATGTTTCTCTCGAGCCAACCACTGAGGATCTGTACTTTCAGAGCGATAACGATG
GATCCGAAATCGGTACTGGCTTTCCATTCGACCCCCATTATGTGGAAGTCCTGGGCGAGCGCATGCACTA
CGTCGATGTTGGTCCGCGCGATGGCACCCCTGTGCTGTTCCTGCACGGTAACCCGACCTCCTCCTACGTG
TGGCGCAACATCATCCCGCATGTTGCACCGACCCATCGCTGCATTGCTCCAGACCTGATCGGTATGGGCA
AATCCGACAAACCAGACCTGGGTTATTTCTTCGACGACCACGTCCGCTTCATGGATGCCTTCATCGAAGC
CCTGGGTCTGGAAGAGGTCGTCCTGGTCATTCACGACTGGGGCTCCGCTCTGGGTTTCCACTGGGCCAAG
CGCAATCCAGAGCGCGTCAAAGGTATTGCATTTATGGAGTTCATCCGCCCTATCCCGACCTGGGACGAAT
GGCCAGAATTTGCCCGCGAGACCTTCCAGGCCTTCCGCACCACCGACGTCGGCCGCAAGCTGATCATCGA
TCAGAACGTTTTTATCGAGGGTACGCTGCCGATGGGTGTCGTCCGCCCGCTGACTGAAGTCGAGATGGAC
CATTACCGCGAGCCGTTCCTGAATCCTGTTGACCGCGAGCCACTGTGGCGCTTCCCAAACGAGCTGCCAA
TCGCCGGTGAGCCAGCGAACATCGTCGCGCTGGTCGAAGAATACATGGACTGGCTGCACCAGTCCCCTGT
CCCGAAGCTGCTGTTCTGGGGCACCCCAGGCGTTCTGATCCCACCGGCCGAAGCCGCTCGCCTGGCCAAA
AGCCTGCCTAACTGCAAGGCTGTGGACATCGGCCCGGGTCTGAATCTGCTGCAAGAAGACAACCCGGACC
TGATCGGCAGCGAGATCGCGCGCTGGCTGTCTACTCTGGAGATTTCCGGTTAATAGAATTCTAGAGTCGA
CCTGCA
Features (pLannotate 1.2.2; 24 found; start..end, strand, type, name):
     61..182     -  polyA_signal   SV40 poly(A) signal: SV40 polyadenylation signal
    205..273     -  CDS            large T antigen (fragment): large T antigen from SV40 (simian virus 40)
    297..330     +  protein_bind   loxP: Cre-mediated recombination occurs in the 8-bp core sequence (GCATACAT). Cre recombinase
    340..387     +  promoter       EM7 promoter: synthetic bacterial promoter&nbsp
    419..1210    +  CDS            neo: KKA2_KLEPN - Also known as kan, nptII. Experimental evidence at protein level: Swiss-Prot protein existence level 1. Resistance to kanamycin, neomycin, paromomycin, ribostamycin, butirosin and gentamicin B. From Klebsiella pneumoniae.
   1371..1959    -  rep_origin     ori: high-copy-number ColE1/pMB1/pBR322/pUC origin of replication
   2085..2133    -  polyA_signal   poly(A) signal: synthetic polyadenylation signal
   2157..2555    -  CDS            BSD: blasticidin S deaminase; Aspergillus terreus BSD; confers resistance to blasticidin
   2586..2943    -  promoter       SV40 promoter: SV40 enhancer and early promoter
   3022..3103    -  polyA_signal   SV40 poly(A) signal: SV40 polyadenylation signal
   3126..3209    -  CDS            large T antigen (fragment): large T antigen from SV40 (simian virus 40)
   3265..3297    -  misc_feature   MCS (fragment): pUC18/19 multiple cloning site
   3309..3875    -  CDS            NRAS: RASN_HUMAN - Also known as HRAS1. Experimental evidence at protein level: Swiss-Prot protein existence level 1. Ras proteins bind GDP/GTP and possess intrinsic GTPase activity. From Homo sapiens (Human).
   3897..4409    -  CDS            Nluc: NanoLuc® luciferase human codon-optimized
   4448..4466    -  promoter       SP6 promoter: promoter for bacteriophage SP6 RNA polymerase
   4492..4514    -  promoter       minimal CMV promoter (fragment): human cytomegalovirus (CMV) immediate early promoter
   4524..4889    +  enhancer       CMV enhancer: human cytomegalovirus immediate early enhancer
   4891..5090    +  promoter       CMV promoter: human cytomegalovirus (CMV) immediate early promoter
   5229..5361    +  intron         chimeric intron: chimera between introns from human β-globin and immunoglobulin heavy chain genes
   5405..5423    +  promoter       T7 promoter: promoter for bacteriophage T7 RNA polymerase
   5440..5697    +  CDS            RAF1 (fragment): RAF1_HUMAN - Also known as RAF. Experimental evidence at protein level: Swiss-Prot protein existence level 1. Serine/threonine-protein kinase that acts as a regulatory link between the membrane-associated Ras GTPases and the MAPK/ERK cascade, and this critical regulatory link functions as a switch determining cell fate decisions including proliferation, differentiation, apoptosis, survival and oncogenic transformation. RAF1 activation initiates a mitogen-activated protein kinase (MAPK) cascade that comprises a sequential phosphorylation of the dual-specific MAPK kinases (MAP2K1/MEK1 and MAP2K2
   5710..5730    +  CDS            TEV site: tobacco etch virus (TEV) protease recognition and cleavage site
   5746..6629    +  CDS            HaloTag® (fragment): modified bacterial dehalogenase that forms covalent bonds with chloroalkane derivatives
   6640..12      +  misc_feature   MCS (fragment) (across the origin): pUC18/19 multiple cloning site
