[The description below was written by a language model from this plasmid's Addgene catalogue record and pLannotate feature annotations shown in this document.]
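Description:
NanoLuc-NRAS-CRAF(RBD)-HaloTag BiBRET Vector is a mammalian expression plasmid built from two BiBRET backbones (pFC221K HaloTag CMV-Blast and pFN224C NanoLuc CMV-Neo BiBRET-Balanced), so that both partners of a bioluminescence resonance energy transfer pair are carried on one molecule. It replicates in E. coli from a high-copy ColE1/pUC-type origin and is selected with kanamycin through an EM7-driven neo/nptII gene. An SV40 promoter–blasticidin S deaminase cassette with a synthetic poly(A) signal allows blasticidin selection in mammalian cells. A single loxP site lies next to the EM7 promoter.

In the 6,656-nt annotated sequence, the payload is two divergently oriented expression units sharing a central CMV region. In one direction, the CMV enhancer and promoter, a chimeric β-globin/immunoglobulin intron and a T7 promoter precede a fragment of human RAF1 (the Ras-binding domain of CRAF). This is joined through a TEV protease site to a C-terminal HaloTag. In the opposite direction, a minimal CMV promoter fragment and an SP6 promoter precede NanoLuc fused to the N-terminus of a Ras GTPase. The annotation tool labels this coding sequence H-Ras, whereas the catalogue identifies it as human NRAS; the two are close homologues. Each unit ends in an SV40 poly(A) signal. The weaker promoter on the donor side is consistent with the "balanced" donor/acceptor expression named in the backbone.

The second sequence record (2,921 nt, an NGS result) covers only the origin, kanamycin and blasticidin cassettes and lacks both fusion genes, so it does not represent the whole construct as catalogued. The design implies use in live-cell assays in which NanoLuc-NRAS binding to CRAF(RBD)-HaloTag, labelled with a fluorescent chloroalkane ligand, yields a BRET signal. The record itself states only expression of the two fusions in mammalian cells.
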