Addgene plasmid #236864: NanoLuc-NRAS-CRAF(RBD)-HaloTag BiBRET Vector
Purpose: Express NanoLuc(R)-NRAS-CRAF(RBD)-HaloTag(R) in Mammalian Cells under a CMV promoter
Depositing lab: Promega Corporation.
Backbone
  Vector backbone: pFC221K HaloTag(R) CMV-Blast BiBRET Vector and pFN224C NanoLuc(R) CMV-Neo BiBRET-Balanced Vector
  Vector type: Mammalian Expression
  Selectable markers: Blasticidin
Growth in bacteria
  Bacterial resistance: Kanamycin, 50 μg/mL
  Growth temperature: 37°C
  Growth strain: DH5alpha
  Copy number: High Copy
Gene/Insert 1
  Gene/Insert name: NRAS
  Species: H. sapiens (human)
  Mutation: Ras Binding Domain
  Entrez Gene: NRAS (a.k.a. ALPS4, CMNS, KRAS, N-ras, NCMS, NRAS1, NS6)
  Promoter: CMV
  Tag / fusion protein: NanoLuc (R) (N terminal on backbone); HaloTag (R) (C terminal on backbone)
  Cloning method: Other
Gene/Insert 2
  Gene/Insert name: cRAF(RBD)
  Species: H. sapiens (human)
  Entrez Gene: RAF1 (a.k.a. CMD1NN, CRAF, NS5, Raf-1, c-Raf)
  Tag / fusion protein: HaloTag (R) (C terminal on backbone)
Terms and licenses: Academic/Nonprofit Terms; Industry Terms
How to cite: NanoLuc-NRAS-CRAF(RBD)-HaloTag BiBRET Vector was a gift from Promega Corporation (Addgene plasmid # 236864)
